Addgene plasmid #109403: pCas9-CtIP
Purpose: Expresses Cas9 fusion to human CtIP protein
Depositing lab: Jean-Paul Concordet. Depositing organization: CNRS UMR 7196, Structure et Instabilité des Génomes. Publication: CtIP fusion to Cas9 enhances transgene integration by homology-dependent repair. Charpentier M, Khedher AHY, Menoret S, Brion A, Lamribet K, Dardillac E, Boix C, Perrouault L, Tesson L, Geny S, De Cian A, Itier JM, Anegon I, Lopez B, Giovannangeli C, Concordet JP. Nat Commun. 2018 Mar 19;9(1):1133. doi: 10.1038/s41467-018-03475-7. PubMed 29556040.
Backbone
  Vector backbone: hCas9 Addgene ID 41815
  Backbone manufacturer: Church lab
  Selectable markers: Neomycin (select with G418)
Growth in bacteria
  Bacterial resistance: Ampicillin, 100 μg/mL
  Growth temperature: 37°C
  Growth strain: DH5alpha
  Copy number: High Copy
Gene/Insert
  Gene/Insert name: CtIP (alt name: RBBP8)
  Species: H. sapiens (human)
  Insert size (bp): 2694
  Mutation: full length CtIP
  Entrez Gene: RBBP8 (a.k.a. COM1, CTIP, JAWAD, JWDS, RIM, SAE2, SCKL2)
Terms and licenses: Academic/Nonprofit Terms; Industry Terms: Not Available to Industry
How to cite: pCas9-CtIP was a gift from Jean-Paul Concordet (Addgene plasmid # 109403 ; http://n2t.net/addgene:109403 ; RRID:Addgene_109403)
