[The description below was written by a language model from this plasmid's Addgene catalogue record and pLannotate feature annotations shown in this document.]
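Description:
pCas9-CtIP is a mammalian expression plasmid of about 12.3 kb, built on the hCas9 backbone, that produces Streptococcus pyogenes Cas9 fused to full-length human CtIP (RBBP8). In E. coli it is maintained at high copy through a ColE1/pUC-type origin and selected with ampicillin via the β-lactamase gene. An f1 phage origin and remnants of the lac promoter/operator region and a pBR322 bom fragment are also carried over from the parent vector. For selection in mammalian cells, an SV40 enhancer/early promoter drives a neomycin phosphotransferase gene terminated by an SV40 polyadenylation signal, allowing G418 selection. A short bleomycin-resistance fragment annotated just downstream appears to be a non-functional vestige.

The payload is a single transcription unit in which the CMV immediate-early enhancer and promoter drive the Cas9 coding sequence. This is followed after a short gap by the roughly 2.7 kb CtIP open reading frame on the same strand, placing CtIP at the C-terminal end of Cas9, and the unit ends at an HSV thymidine kinase polyadenylation signal. The feature table does not annotate the linker, any nuclear localization signal or any epitope tag. No guide RNA cassette is annotated either, so a guide would have to be supplied separately.

CtIP cooperates with the MRE11-RAD50-NBN complex to initiate DNA-end resection, the step that commits a double-strand break to homologous recombination. Tethering it to Cas9 is intended to bring this activity to the cleavage site. According to the associated publication, the fusion enhances transgene integration by homology-dependent repair, making the plasmid useful for knock-in genome editing experiments.
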