Features (pLannotate 1.2.2; 18 found; start..end, strand, type, name):
     44..423     +  enhancer       CMV enhancer: human cytomegalovirus immediate early enhancer
    424..627     +  promoter       CMV promoter: human cytomegalovirus (CMV) immediate early promoter
    742..4845    +  CDS            cas9: CAS9_STRP1 - Also known as csn1 From Streptococcus pyogenes serotype M1.
   4885..7590    +  CDS            RBBP8: CTIP_HUMAN - Also known as CTIP. Experimental evidence at protein level: Swiss-Prot protein existence level 1. Endonuclease that cooperates with the MRE11-RAD50-NBN (MRN) complex in DNA-end resection, the first step of double-strand break (DSB) repair through the homologous recombination (HR) pathway (PubMed:17965729, PubMed:19202191, PubMed:19759395, PubMed:20064462). HR is restricted to S and G2 phases of the cell cycle and preferentially repairs DSBs resulting from replication fork collapse (PubMed:17965729, PubMed:19202191). Key determinant of DSB repair pathway choice, as it commits cells
   7674..7722    +  polyA_signal   HSV TK poly(A) signal: herpes simplex virus thymidine kinase polyadenylation signal (Cole and Stacy, 1985)
   7924..8352    +  rep_origin     f1 ori (sequence partly withheld): f1 bacteriophage origin of replication; arrow indicates direction of (+) strand synthesis
   8366..8695    +  promoter       SV40 promoter: SV40 enhancer and early promoter
   8762..9553    +  CDS            neo: KKA2_KLEPN - Also known as kan, nptII. Experimental evidence at protein level: Swiss-Prot protein existence level 1. Resistance to kanamycin, neomycin, paromomycin, ribostamycin, butirosin and gentamicin B. From Klebsiella pneumoniae.
   9579..9737    +  CDS            ble (fragment): BLE_KLEPN - Experimental evidence at protein level: Swiss-Prot protein existence level 1. Binding protein with a strong affinity to the bleomycin family of antibiotics. Binds to CL990; an antimitotic-antibiotic compound. From Klebsiella pneumoniae.
   9732..9853    +  polyA_signal   SV40 poly(A) signal: SV40 polyadenylation signal
   9924..9946    -  protein_bind   lac operator (fragment): The lac repressor binds to the lac operator to inhibit transcription in E. coli. This inhibition can be relieved by adding lactose or isopropyl-β-D-thiogalactopyranoside (IPTG). lac repressor encoded by lacI
   9950..9980    -  promoter       lac promoter: promoter for the E. coli lac operon
   9995..10016   -  protein_bind   CAP binding site: CAP binding activates transcription in the presence of cAMP. E. coli catabolite activator protein
  10029..10121   -  CDS            lacI (fragment): lac repressor; lacI; The lac repressor binds to the lac operator to inhibit transcription in E. coli. This inhibition can be relieved by adding lactose or isopropyl-β-D-thiogalactopyranoside (IPTG).
  10304..10892   -  rep_origin     ori: high-copy-number ColE1/pMB1/pBR322/pUC origin of replication
  11063..11923   -  CDS            AmpR: β-lactamase; bla; confers resistance to ampicillin, carbenicillin, and related antibiotics
  11924..12028   -  promoter       AmpR promoter: bla
  12087..12139   -  misc_feature   bom (fragment): basis of mobility region from pBR322
>Addgene plasmid #109403 | pCas9-CtIP | addgene full sequence | sequence record 211157 | Addgene NGS Result
CGTTTTGCGCTGCTTCGCGATGTACGGGCCAGATATACGCGTTGACATTGATTATTGACTAGTTATTAAT
AGTAATCAATTACGGGGTCATTAGTTCATAGCCCATATATGGAGTTCCGCGTTACATAACTTACGGTAAA
TGGCCCGCCTGGCTGACCGCCCAACGACCCCCGCCCATTGACGTCAATAATGACGTATGTTCCCATAGTA
ACGCCAATAGGGACTTTCCATTGACGTCAATGGGTGGAGTATTTACGGTAAACTGCCCACTTGGCAGTAC
ATCAAGTGTATCATATGCCAAGTACGCCCCCTATTGACGTCAATGACGGTAAATGGCCCGCCTGGCATTA
TGCCCAGTACATGACCTTATGGGACTTTCCTACTTGGCAGTACATCTACGTATTAGTCATCGCTATTACC
ATGGTGATGCGGTTTTGGCAGTACATCAATGGGCGTGGATAGCGGTTTGACTCACGGGGATTTCCAAGTC
TCCACCCCATTGACGTCAATGGGAGTTTGTTTTGGCACCAAAATCAACGGGACTTTCCAAAATGTCGTAA
CAACTCCGCCCCATTGACGCAAATGGGCGGTAGGCGTGTACGGTGGGAGGTCTATATAAGCAGAGCTCGT
TTAGTGAACCGTCAGATCGCCTGGAGACGCCATCCACGCTGTTTTGACCTCCATAGAAGACACCGGGACC
GATCCAGCCTCCGGACTCTAGAGGATCGAACCCTTGCCACCATGGACAAGAAGTACTCCATTGGGCTCGA
TATCGGCACAAACAGCGTCGGCTGGGCCGTCATTACGGACGAGTACAAGGTGCCGAGCAAAAAATTCAAA
GTTCTGGGCAATACCGATCGCCACAGCATAAAGAAGAACCTCATTGGCGCCCTCCTGTTCGACTCCGGGG
AGACGGCCGAAGCCACGCGGCTCAAAAGAACAGCACGGCGCAGATATACCCGCAGAAAGAATCGGATCTG
CTACCTGCAGGAGATCTTTAGTAATGAGATGGCTAAGGTGGATGACTCTTTCTTCCATAGGCTGGAGGAG
TCCTTTTTGGTGGAGGAGGATAAAAAGCACGAGCGCCACCCAATCTTTGGCAATATCGTGGACGAGGTGG
CGTACCATGAAAAGTACCCAACCATATATCATCTGAGGAAGAAGCTTGTAGACAGTACTGATAAGGCTGA
CTTGCGGTTGATCTATCTCGCGCTGGCGCATATGATCAAATTTCGGGGACACTTCCTCATCGAGGGGGAC
CTGAACCCAGACAACAGCGATGTCGACAAACTCTTTATCCAACTGGTTCAGACTTACAATCAGCTTTTCG
AAGAGAACCCGATCAACGCATCCGGAGTTGACGCCAAAGCAATCCTGAGCGCTAGGCTGTCCAAATCCCG
GCGGCTCGAAAACCTCATCGCACAGCTCCCTGGGGAGAAGAAGAACGGCCTGTTTGGTAATCTTATCGCC
CTGTCACTCGGGCTGACCCCCAACTTTAAATCTAACTTCGACCTGGCCGAAGATGCCAAGCTTCAACTGA
GCAAAGACACCTACGATGATGATCTCGACAATCTGCTGGCCCAGATCGGCGACCAGTACGCAGACCTTTT
TTTGGCGGCAAAGAACCTGTCAGACGCCATTCTGCTGAGTGATATTCTGCGAGTGAACACGGAGATCACC
AAAGCTCCGCTGAGCGCTAGTATGATCAAGCGCTATGATGAGCACCACCAAGACTTGACTTTGCTGAAGG
CCCTTGTCAGACAGCAACTGCCTGAGAAGTACAAGGAAATTTTCTTCGATCAGTCTAAAAATGGCTACGC
CGGATACATTGACGGCGGAGCAAGCCAGGAGGAATTTTACAAATTTATTAAGCCCATCTTGGAAAAAATG
GACGGCACCGAGGAGCTGCTGGTAAAGCTTAACAGAGAAGATCTGTTGCGCAAACAGCGCACTTTCGACA
ATGGAAGCATCCCCCACCAGATTCACCTGGGCGAACTGCACGCTATCCTCAGGCGGCAAGAGGATTTCTA
CCCCTTTTTGAAAGATAACAGGGAAAAGATTGAGAAAATCCTCACATTTCGGATACCCTACTATGTAGGC
CCCCTCGCCCGGGGAAATTCCAGATTCGCGTGGATGACTCGCAAATCAGAAGAGACCATCACTCCCTGGA
ACTTCGAGGAAGTCGTGGATAAGGGGGCCTCTGCCCAGTCCTTCATCGAAAGGATGACTAACTTTGATAA
AAATCTGCCTAACGAAAAGGTGCTTCCTAAACACTCTCTGCTGTACGAGTACTTCACAGTTTATAACGAG
CTCACCAAGGTCAAATACGTCACAGAAGGGATGAGAAAGCCAGCATTCCTGTCTGGAGAGCAGAAGAAAG
CTATCGTGGACCTCCTCTTCAAGACGAACCGGAAAGTTACCGTGAAACAGCTCAAAGAAGACTATTTCAA
AAAGATTGAATGTTTCGACTCTGTTGAAATCAGCGGAGTGGAGGATCGCTTCAACGCATCCCTGGGAACG
TATCACGATCTCCTGAAAATCATTAAAGACAAGGACTTCCTGGACAATGAGGAGAACGAGGACATTCTTG
AGGACATTGTCCTCACCCTTACGTTGTTTGAAGATAGGGAGATGATTGAAGAACGCTTGAAAACTTACGC
TCATCTCTTCGACGACAAAGTCATGAAACAGCTCAAGAGGCGCCGATATACAGGATGGGGGCGGCTGTCA
AGAAAACTGATCAATGGGATCCGAGACAAGCAGAGTGGAAAGACAATCCTGGATTTTCTTAAGTCCGATG
GATTTGCCAACCGGAACTTCATGCAGTTGATCCATGATGACTCTCTCACCTTTAAGGAGGACATCCAGAA
AGCACAAGTTTCTGGCCAGGGGGACAGTCTTCACGAGCACATCGCTAATCTTGCAGGTAGCCCAGCTATC
AAAAAGGGAATACTGCAGACCGTTAAGGTCGTGGATGAACTCGTCAAAGTAATGGGAAGGCATAAGCCCG
AGAATATCGTTATCGAGATGGCCCGAGAGAACCAAACTACCCAGAAGGGACAGAAGAACAGTAGGGAAAG
GATGAAGAGGATTGAAGAGGGTATAAAAGAACTGGGGTCCCAAATCCTTAAGGAACACCCAGTTGAAAAC
ACCCAGCTTCAGAATGAGAAGCTCTACCTGTACTACCTGCAGAACGGCAGGGACATGTACGTGGATCAGG
AACTGGACATCAATCGGCTCTCCGACTACGACGTGGATCATATCGTGCCCCAGTCTTTTCTCAAAGATGA
TTCTATTGATAATAAAGTGTTGACAAGATCCGATAAAAATAGAGGGAAGAGTGATAACGTCCCCTCAGAA
GAAGTTGTCAAGAAAATGAAAAATTATTGGCGGCAGCTGCTGAACGCCAAACTGATCACACAACGGAAGT
TCGATAATCTGACTAAGGCTGAACGAGGTGGCCTGTCTGAGTTGGATAAAGCCGGCTTCATCAAAAGGCA
GCTTGTTGAGACACGCCAGATCACCAAGCACGTGGCCCAAATTCTCGATTCACGCATGAACACCAAGTAC
GATGAAAATGACAAACTGATTCGAGAGGTGAAAGTTATTACTCTGAAGTCTAAGCTGGTCTCAGATTTCA
GAAAGGACTTTCAGTTTTATAAGGTGAGAGAGATCAACAATTACCACCATGCGCATGATGCCTACCTGAA
TGCAGTGGTAGGCACTGCACTTATCAAAAAATATCCCAAGCTTGAATCTGAATTTGTTTACGGAGACTAT
AAAGTGTACGATGTTAGGAAAATGATCGCAAAGTCTGAGCAGGAAATAGGCAAGGCCACCGCTAAGTACT
TCTTTTACAGCAATATTATGAATTTTTTCAAGACCGAGATTACACTGGCCAATGGAGAGATTCGGAAGCG
ACCACTTATCGAAACAAACGGAGAAACAGGAGAAATCGTGTGGGACAAGGGTAGGGATTTCGCGACAGTC
CGGAAGGTCCTGTCCATGCCGCAGGTGAACATCGTTAAAAAGACCGAAGTACAGACCGGAGGCTTCTCCA
AGGAAAGTATCCTCCCGAAAAGGAACAGCGACAAGCTGATCGCACGCAAAAAAGATTGGGACCCCAAGAA
ATACGGCGGATTCGATTCTCCTACAGTCGCTTACAGTGTACTGGTTGTGGCCAAAGTGGAGAAAGGGAAG
TCTAAAAAACTCAAAAGCGTCAAGGAACTGCTGGGCATCACAATCATGGAGCGATCAAGCTTCGAAAAAA
ACCCCATCGACTTTCTCGAGGCGAAAGGATATAAAGAGGTCAAAAAAGACCTCATCATTAAGCTTCCCAA
GTACTCTCTCTTTGAGCTTGAAAACGGCCGGAAACGAATGCTCGCTAGTGCGGGCGAGCTGCAGAAAGGT
AACGAGCTGGCACTGCCCTCTAAATACGTTAATTTCTTGTATCTGGCCAGCCACTATGAAAAGCTCAAAG
GGTCTCCCGAAGATAATGAGCAGAAGCAGCTGTTCGTGGAACAACACAAACACTACCTTGATGAGATCAT
CGAGCAAATAAGCGAATTCTCCAAAAGAGTGATCCTCGCCGACGCTAACCTCGATAAGGTGCTTTCTGCT
TACAATAAGCACAGGGATAAGCCCATCAGGGAGCAGGCAGAAAACATTATCCACTTGTTTACTCTGACCA
ACTTGGGCGCGCCTGCAGCCTTCAAGTACTTCGACACCACCATAGACAGAAAGCGGTACACCTCTACAAA
GGAGGTCCTGGACGCCACACTGATTCATCAGTCAATTACGGGGCTCTATGAAACAAGAATCGACCTCTCT
CAGCTCGGTGGAGACAGCAGGGCTGACCCCAAGAAGAAGAGGAAGGTGGGATCCATGAACATCTCGGGAA
GCAGCTGTGGAAGCCCTAACTCTGCAGATACATCTAGTGACTTTAAAGATCTGTGGACCAAACTAAAAGA
ATGTCATGATAGAGAAGTACAAGGTTTACAAGTAAAAGTAACCAAGCTTAAGCAAGAGCGAATCTTAGAT
GCACAAAGACTAGAAGAATTCTTCACCAAAAATCAACAGCTGAGGGAACAGCAGAAAGTCCTTCATGAAG
CCATTAAAGTTTTAGAAGATCGGTTAAGAGCAGGCTTATGTGATCGCTGTGCAGTAACTGAAGAACATAT
GCGGAAAAAACAGCAAGAGTTTGAAAATATCCGGCAGCAGAATCTTAAACTTATTACAGAACTTATGAAT
GAAAGGAATACTCTACAGGAAGAAAATAAAAAGCTTTCTGAACAACTCCAGCAGAAAATTGAGAATGATC
AACAGCATCAAGCAGCTGAGCTTGAATGTGAGGAAGACGTTATTCCAGATTCACCGATAACAGCCTTCTC
ATTTTCTGGCGTTAACCGGCTACGAAGAAAGGAGAACCCCCATGTCCGATACATAGAACAAACACATACT
AAATTGGAGCACTCTGTGTGTGCAAATGAAATGAGAAAAGTTTCCAAGTCTTCAACTCATCCACAACATA
ATCCTAATGAAAATGAAATTCTAGTAGCTGACACTTATGACCAAAGTCAATCTCCAATGGCCAAAGCACA
TGGAACAAGCAGCTATACCCCTGATAAGTCATCTTTTAATTTAGCTACAGTTGTTGCTGAAACACTTGGA
CTTGGTGTTCAAGAAGAATCTGAAACTCAAGGTCCCATGAGCCCCCTTGGTGATGAGCTCTACCACTGTC
TGGAAGGAAATCACAAGAAACAGCCTTTTGAGGAATCTACAAGAAATACTGAAGATAGTTTAAGATTTTC
AGATTCTACTTCAAAGACTCCTCCTCAAGAAGAATTACCTACTCGAGTGTCATCTCCTGTATTTGGAGCT
ACCTCTAGTATCAAAAGTGGTTTAGATTTGAATACAAGTTTGTCCCCTTCTCTTTTACAGCCTGGGAAAA
AAAAACATCTGAAAACACTCCCTTTTAGCAACACTTGTATATCTAGATTAGAAAAAACTAGATCAAAATC
TGAAGATAGTGCCCTTTTCACACATCACAGTCTTGGGTCTGAAGTGAACAAGATCATTATCCAGTCATCT
AATAAACAGATACTTATAAATAAAAATATAAGTGAATCCCTAGGTGAACAGAATAGGACTGAGTACGGTA
AAGATTCTAACACTGATAAACATTTGGAGCCCCTGAAATCATTGGGAGGCCGAACATCCAAAAGGAAGAA
AACTGAGGAAGAAAGTGAACATGAAGTAAGCTGCCCCCAAGCTTCTTTTGATAAAGAAAATGCTTTCCCT
TTTCCAATGGATAATCAGTTTTCCATGAATGGAGACTGTGTGATGTATAAACCTCTGGATCTGTCTGATC
GATTTTCAGCTATTCAGCGTCAAGAGAAAAGCCAAGGAAGTGAGACTTCTAAAAACAAATTTAGGCAAGT
GACTCTTTATGAGGCTTTGAAGACCATTCCAAAGGGCTTTTCCTCAAGCCGTAAGGCCTCAGATGGCAAC
TGCACGTTGCCCAAAGATTCCCCAGGGGAGCCCTGTTCACAGGAATGCATCATCCTTCAGCCCTTGAATA
AATGCTCTCCAGACAATAAACCATCATTACAAATAAAAGAAGAAAATGCTGTCTTTAAAATTCCTCTACG
TCCACGTGAAAGTTTGGAGACTGAGAATGTTTTAGATGACATAAAGAGTGCTGGTTCTCATGAGCCAATA
AAAATACAAACCAGGTCAGACCATGGAGGATGTGAACTTGCATCAGTTCTTCAGTTAAATCCATGTAGAA
CTGGTAAAATAAAGTCTCTACAAAACAACCAAGATGTATCCTTTGAAAATATCCAGTGGAGTATAGATCC
GGGAGCAGACCTTTCTCAGTATAAAATGGATGTTACTGTAATAGATACAAAGGATGGCAGTCAGTCAAAA
TTAGGAGGAGAGACAGTGGACATGGACTGTACATTGGTTAGTGAAACCGTTCTCTTAAAAATGAAGAAAC
AAGAGCAGAAGGGAGAAAAAAGTTCAATGCTCTTTTACATAGATGAAGAAAGAAAAATGAATGATAGCTT
GGAAGATATGTTTGATCGGACAACACATGAAGAGTATGAATCCTGTTTGGCAGACAGTTTCTCCCAAGCA
GCAGATGAAGAGGAGGAATTGTCTACTGCCACAAAGAAACTACACACTCATGGTGATAAACAAGACAAAG
TCAAGCAGAAAGCGTTTGTGGAGCCGTATTTTAAAGGTGATGAAAGAGAGACTAGCTTGCAAAATTTTCC
TCATATTGAGGTGGTTCGGAAAAAAGAGGAGAGAAGAAAACTGCTTGGGCACACGTGTAAGGAATGTGAA
ATTTATTATGCAGATATGCCAGCAGAAGAAAGAGAAAAGAAATTGGCTTCCTGCTCAAGACACCGATTCC
GCTACATTCCACCCAACACACCAGAGAATTTTTGGGAAGTTGGTTTTCCTTCCACTCAGACTTGTATGGA
AAGAGGTTATATTAAGGAAGATCTTGATCCTTGTCCTCGTCCAAAAAGACGTCAGCCTTACAACGCAATA
TTTTCTCCAAAAGGCAAGGAGCAGAAGACATAGACCGGTTAGTAATGAGTTTAAACGGGGGAGGCTAACT
GAAACACGGAAGGAGACAATACCGGAAGGAACCCGCGCTATGACGGCAATAAAAAGACAGAATAAAACGC
ACGGGTGTTGGGTCGTTTGTTCATAAACGCGGGGTTCGGTCCCAGGGCTGGCACTCTGTCGATACCCCAC
CGAGACCCCATTGGGGCCAATACGCCCGCGTTTCTTCCTTTTCCCCACCCCACCCCCCAAGTTCGGGTGA
AGGCCCAGGGCTCGCAGCCAACGTCGGGGCGGCAGGCCCTGCCATAGCAGATCTGCGCAGCTGGGGCTCT
AGGGGGTATCCCC
[124 nt withheld, positions 7924-8047]
C
[91 nt withheld, positions 8049-8139]
A
[49 nt withheld, positions 8141-8189]
CCTTTGACGTTGGAGTCCACGTTCTTT
[37 nt withheld, positions 8217-8253]
ACCCTATCTCGGTCTATTCTTTTGATTTATAAGGGATTTTGCCGATTTCGGCCTATTGGTTAAAAAATGA
GCTGATTTAACAAAAATTTAACGCGAATTAATTCTGTGGAATGTGTGTCAGTTAGGGTGTGGAAAGTCCC
CAGGCTCCCCAGCAGGCAGAAGTATGCAAAGCATGCATCTCAATTAGTCAGCAACCAGGTGTGGAAAGTC
CCCAGGCTCCCCAGCAGGCAGAAGTATGCAAAGCATGCATCTCAATTAGTCAGCAACCATAGTCCCGCCC
CTAACTCCGCCCATCCCGCCCCTAACTCCGCCCAGTTCCGCCCATTCTCCGCCCCATGGCTGACTAATTT
TTTTTATTTATGCAGAGGCCGAGGCCGCCTCTGCCTCTGAGCTATTCCAGAAGTAGTGAGGAGGCTTTTT
TGGAGGCCTAGGCTTTTGCAAAAAGCTCCCGGGAGCTTGTATATCCATTTTCGGATCTGATCAAGAGACA
GGATGAGGATCGTTTCGCATGATTGAACAAGATGGATTGCACGCAGGTTCTCCGGCCGCTTGGGTGGAGA
GGCTATTCGGCTATGACTGGGCACAACAGACAATCGGCTGCTCTGATGCCGCCGTGTTCCGGCTGTCAGC
GCAGGGGCGCCCGGTTCTTTTTGTCAAGACCGACCTGTCCGGTGCCCTGAATGAACTGCAGGACGAGGCA
GCGCGGCTATCGTGGCTGGCCACGACGGGCGTTCCTTGCGCAGCTGTGCTCGACGTTGTCACTGAAGCGG
GAAGGGACTGGCTGCTATTGGGCGAAGTGCCGGGGCAGGATCTCCTGTCATCTCACCTTGCTCCTGCCGA
GAAAGTATCCATCATGGCTGATGCAATGCGGCGGCTGCATACGCTTGATCCGGCTACCTGCCCATTCGAC
CACCAAGCGAAACATCGCATCGAGCGAGCACGTACTCGGATGGAAGCCGGTCTTGTCGATCAGGATGATC
TGGACGAAGAGCATCAGGGGCTCGCGCCAGCCGAACTGTTCGCCAGGCTCAAGGCGCGCATGCCCGACGG
CGAGGATCTCGTCGTGACCCATGGCGATGCCTGCTTGCCGAATATCATGGTGGAAAATGGCCGCTTTTCT
GGATTCATCGACTGTGGCCGGCTGGGTGTGGCGGACCGCTATCAGGACATAGCGTTGGCTACCCGTGATA
TTGCTGAAGAGCTTGGCGGCGAATGGGCTGACCGCTTCCTCGTGCTTTACGGTATCGCCGCTCCCGATTC
GCAGCGCATCGCCTTCTATCGCCTTCTTGACGAGTTCTTCTGAGCGGGACTCTGGGGTTCGCGAAATGAC
CGACCAAGCGACGCCCAACCTGCCATCACGAGATTTCGATTCCACCGCCGCCTTCTATGAAAGGTTGGGC
TTCGGAATCGTTTTCCGGGACGCCGGCTGGATGATCCTCCAGCGCGGGGATCTCATGCTGGAGTTCTTCG
CCCACCCCAACTTGTTTATTGCAGCTTATAATGGTTACAAATAAAGCAATAGCATCACAAATTTCACAAA
TAAAGCATTTTTTTCACTGCATTCTAGTTGTGGTTTGTCCAAACTCATCAATGTATCTTATCATGTCTGT
ATACCGTCGACCTCTAGCTAGAGCTTGGCGTAATCATGGTCATAGCTGTTTCCTGTGTGAAATTGTTATC
CGCTCACAATTCCACACAACATACGAGCCGGAAGCATAAAGTGTAAAGCCTGGGGTGCCTAATGAGTGAG
CTAACTCACATTAATTGCGTTGCGCTCACTGCCCGCTTTCCAGTCGGGAAACCTGTCGTGCCAGCTGCAT
TAATGAATCGGCCAACGCGCGGGGAGAGGCGGTTTGCGTATTGGGCGCTCTTCCGCTTCCTCGCTCACTG
ACTCGCTGCGCTCGGTCGTTCGGCTGCGGCGAGCGGTATCAGCTCACTCAAAGGCGGTAATACGGTTATC
CACAGAATCAGGGGATAACGCAGGAAAGAACATGTGAGCAAAAGGCCAGCAAAAGGCCAGGAACCGTAAA
AAGGCCGCGTTGCTGGCGTTTTTCCATAGGCTCCGCCCCCCTGACGAGCATCACAAAAATCGACGCTCAA
GTCAGAGGTGGCGAAACCCGACAGGACTATAAAGATACCAGGCGTTTCCCCCTGGAAGCTCCCTCGTGCG
CTCTCCTGTTCCGACCCTGCCGCTTACCGGATACCTGTCCGCCTTTCTCCCTTCGGGAAGCGTGGCGCTT
TCTCATAGCTCACGCTGTAGGTATCTCAGTTCGGTGTAGGTCGTTCGCTCCAAGCTGGGCTGTGTGCACG
AACCCCCCGTTCAGCCCGACCGCTGCGCCTTATCCGGTAACTATCGTCTTGAGTCCAACCCGGTAAGACA
CGACTTATCGCCACTGGCAGCAGCCACTGGTAACAGGATTAGCAGAGCGAGGTATGTAGGCGGTGCTACA
GAGTTCTTGAAGTGGTGGCCTAACTACGGCTACACTAGAAGAACAGTATTTGGTATCTGCGCTCTGCTGA
AGCCAGTTACCTTCGGAAAAAGAGTTGGTAGCTCTTGATCCGGCAAACAAACCACCGCTGGTAGCGGTGG
TTTTTTTGTTTGCAAGCAGCAGATTACGCGCAGAAAAAAAGGATCTCAAGAAGATCCTTTGATCTTTTCT
ACGGGGTCTGACGCTCAGTGGAACGAAAACTCACGTTAAGGGATTTTGGTCATGAGATTATCAAAAAGGA
TCTTCACCTAGATCCTTTTAAATTAAAAATGAAGTTTTAAATCAATCTAAAGTATATATGAGTAAACTTG
GTCTGACAGTTACCAATGCTTAATCAGTGAGGCACCTATCTCAGCGATCTGTCTATTTCGTTCATCCATA
GTTGCCTGACTCCCCGTCGTGTAGATAACTACGATACGGGAGGGCTTACCATCTGGCCCCAGTGCTGCAA
TGATACCGCGAGACCCACGCTCACCGGCTCCAGATTTATCAGCAATAAACCAGCCAGCCGGAAGGGCCGA
GCGCAGAAGTGGTCCTGCAACTTTATCCGCCTCCATCCAGTCTATTAATTGTTGCCGGGAAGCTAGAGTA
AGTAGTTCGCCAGTTAATAGTTTGCGCAACGTTGTTGCCATTGCTACAGGCATCGTGGTGTCACGCTCGT
CGTTTGGTATGGCTTCATTCAGCTCCGGTTCCCAACGATCAAGGCGAGTTACATGATCCCCCATGTTGTG
CAAAAAAGCGGTTAGCTCCTTCGGTCCTCCGATCGTTGTCAGAAGTAAGTTGGCCGCAGTGTTATCACTC
ATGGTTATGGCAGCACTGCATAATTCTCTTACTGTCATGCCATCCGTAAGATGCTTTTCTGTGACTGGTG
AGTACTCAACCAAGTCATTCTGAGAATAGTGTATGCGGCGACCGAGTTGCTCTTGCCCGGCGTCAATACG
GGATAATACCGCGCCACATAGCAGAACTTTAAAAGTGCTCATCATTGGAAAACGTTCTTCGGGGCGAAAA
CTCTCAAGGATCTTACCGCTGTTGAGATCCAGTTCGATGTAACCCACTCGTGCACCCAACTGATCTTCAG
CATCTTTTACTTTCACCAGCGTTTCTGGGTGAGCAAAAACAGGAAGGCAAAATGCCGCAAAAAAGGGAAT
AAGGGCGACACGGAAATGTTGAATACTCATACTCTTCCTTTTTCAATATTATTGAAGCATTTATCAGGGT
TATTGTCTCATGAGCGGATACATATTTGAATGTATTTAGAAAAATAAACAAATAGGGGTTCCGCGCACAT
TTCCCCGAAAAGTGCCACCTGACGTCGACGGATCGGGAGATCTCCCGATCCCCTATGGTGCACTCTCAGT
ACAATCTGCTCTGATGCCGCATAGTTAAGCCAGTATCTGCTCCCTGCTTGTGTGTTGGAGGTCGCTGAGT
AGTGCGCGAGCAAAATTTAAGCTACAACAAGGCAAGGCTTGACCGACAATTGCATGAAGAATCTGCTTAG
GGTTAGG
